>Addgene plasmid #121286 | pUC57-Kan_CD156_AVR-Pib_70 | depositor full sequence | sequence record 238013 | pUC57-Kan_CD156_AVR-Pib_70 sequence 2819 bps
TCGCGCGTTTCGGTGATGACGGTGAAAACCTCTGACACATGCAGCTCCCGGAGACGGTCACAGCTTGTCT
GTAAGCGGATGCCGGGAGCAGACAAGCCCGTCAGGGCGCGTCAGCGGGTGTTGGCGGGTGTCGGGGCTGG
CTTAACTATGCGGCATCAGAGCAGATTGTACTGAGAGTGCACCATATGCGGTGTGAAATACCGCACAGAT
GCGTAAGGAGAAAATACCGCATCAGGCGCCATTCGCCATTCAGGCTGCGCAACTGTTGGGAAGGGCGATC
GGTGCGGGCCTCTTCGCTATTACGCCAGCTGGCGAAAGGGGGATGTGCTGCAAGGCGATTAAGTTGGGTA
ACGCCAGGGTTTTCCCAGTCACGACGTTGTAAAACGACGGCCAGTGAATTGACGCGTATTGGGATGGAAC
TTGGTCTCTAATGACTGAAGTTACTATTTTGAAAAAAGGTGAAAGAATTGCTTGGGTTAATGTTGAACCA
GGTTCTTCTAAATCTGTTAATATTAGAGGTAAATATTTTACTGTTTCTGTTTCTGATTCTGGTGAAAAAT
CTATTTCTGGTTCTAAATATACTGTTGAATGAGCTTAGAGACCAAGTTATCCCAATGGCGCGCCGAGCTT
GGCTCGAGCATGGTCATAGCTGTTTCCTGTGTGAAATTGTTATCCGCTCACAATTCCACACAACATACGA
GCCGGAAGCATAAAGTGTAAAGCCTGGGGTGCCTAATGAGTGAGCTAACTCACATTAATTGCGTTGCGCT
CACTGCCCGCTTTCCAGTCGGGAAACCTGTCGTGCCAGCTGCATTAATGAATCGGCCAACGCGCGGGGAG
AGGCGGTTTGCGTATTGGGCGCTCTTCCGCTTCCTCGCTCACTGACTCGCTGCGCTCGGTCGTTCGGCTG
CGGCGAGCGGTATCAGCTCACTCAAAGGCGGTAATACGGTTATCCACAGAATCAGGGGATAACGCAGGAA
AGAACATGTGAGCAAAAGGCCAGCAAAAGGCCAGGAACCGTAAAAAGGCCGCGTTGCTGGCGTTTTTCCA
TAGGCTCCGCCCCCCTGACGAGCATCACAAAAATCGACGCTCAAGTCAGAGGTGGCGAAACCCGACAGGA
CTATAAAGATACCAGGCGTTTCCCCCTGGAAGCTCCCTCGTGCGCTCTCCTGTTCCGACCCTGCCGCTTA
CCGGATACCTGTCCGCCTTTCTCCCTTCGGGAAGCGTGGCGCTTTCTCATAGCTCACGCTGTAGGTATCT
CAGTTCGGTGTAGGTCGTTCGCTCCAAGCTGGGCTGTGTGCACGAACCCCCCGTTCAGCCCGACCGCTGC
GCCTTATCCGGTAACTATCGTCTTGAGTCCAACCCGGTAAGACACGACTTATCGCCACTGGCAGCAGCCA
CTGGTAACAGGATTAGCAGAGCGAGGTATGTAGGCGGTGCTACAGAGTTCTTGAAGTGGTGGCCTAACTA
CGGCTACACTAGAAGAACAGTATTTGGTATCTGCGCTCTGCTGAAGCCAGTTACCTTCGGAAAAAGAGTT
GGTAGCTCTTGATCCGGCAAACAAACCACCGCTGGTAGCGGTGGTTTTTTTGTTTGCAAGCAGCAGATTA
CGCGCAGAAAAAAAGGATCTCAAGAAGATCCTTTGATCTTTTCTACGGGGTCTGACGCTCAGTGGAACGA
AAACTCACGTTAAGGGATTTTGGTCATGAGATTATCAAAAAGGATCTTCACCTAGATCCTTTTAAATTAA
AAATGAAGTTTTAAATCAATCTAAAGTATATATGAGTAAACTTGGTCTGACAGTTAGAAAAACTCATCGA
GCATCAAATGAAACTGCAATTTATTCATATCAGGATTATCAATACCATATTTTTGAAAAAGCCGTTTCTG
TAATGAAGGAGAAAACTCACCGAGGCAGTTCCATAGGATGGCAAGATCCTGGTATCGGTCTGCGATTCCG
ACTCGTCCAACATCAATACAACCTATTAATTTCCCCTCGTCAAAAATAAGGTTATCAAGTGAGAAATCAC
CATGAGTGACGACTGAATCCGGTGAGAATGGCAAAAGTTTATGCATTTCTTTCCAGACTTGTTCAACAGG
CCAGCCATTACGCTCGTCATCAAAATCACTCGCATCAACCAAACCGTTATTCATTCGTGATTGCGCCTGA
GCGAGACGAAATACGCGATCGCTGTTAAAAGGACAATTACAAACAGGAATCGAATGCAACCGGCGCAGGA
ACACTGCCAGCGCATCAACAATATTTTCACCTGAATCAGGATATTCTTCTAATACCTGGAATGCTGTTTT
CCCAGGGATCGCAGTGGTGAGTAACCATGCATCATCAGGAGTACGGATAAAATGCTTGATGGTCGGAAGA
GGCATAAATTCCGTCAGCCAGTTTAGTCTGACCATCTCATCTGTAACATCATTGGCAACGCTACCTTTGC
CATGTTTCAGAAACAACTCTGGCGCATCGGGCTTCCCATACAATCGATAGATTGTCGCACCTGATTGCCC
GACATTATCGCGAGCCCATTTATACCCATATAAATCAGCATCCATGTTGGAATTTAATCGCGGCCTAGAG
CAAGACGTTTCCCGTTGAATATGGCTCATACTCTTCCTTTTTCAATATTATTGAAGCATTTATCAGGGTT
ATTGTCTCATGAGCGGATACATATTTGAATGTATTTAGAAAAATAAACAAATAGGGGTTCCGCGCACATT
TCCCCGAAAAGTGCCACCTGACGTCTAAGAAACCATTATTATCATGACATTAACCTATAAAAATAGGCGT
ATCACGAGGCCCTTTCGTC
Features (pLannotate 1.2.2; 10 found; start..end, strand, type, name):
    137..236     +  misc_feature   bom (fragment): basis of mobility region from pBR322
    242..399     -  CDS            lacZα (fragment): LacZα fragment of β-galactosidase; lacZ fragment
    667..683     -  protein_bind   lac operator: The lac repressor binds to the lac operator to inhibit transcription in E. coli. This inhibition can be relieved by adding lactose or isopropyl-β-D-thiogalactopyranoside (IPTG). lac repressor encoded by lacI
    691..721     -  promoter       lac promoter: promoter for the E. coli lac operon
    736..757     -  protein_bind   CAP binding site: CAP binding activates transcription in the presence of cAMP. E. coli catabolite activator protein
    770..862     -  CDS            lacI (fragment): lac repressor; lacI; The lac repressor binds to the lac operator to inhibit transcription in E. coli. This inhibition can be relieved by adding lactose or isopropyl-β-D-thiogalactopyranoside (IPTG).
   1045..1633    -  rep_origin     ori: high-copy-number ColE1/pMB1/pBR322/pUC origin of replication
   1804..2619    -  CDS            KanR: aminoglycoside phosphotransferase; aph(3')-Ia; confers resistance to kanamycin in bacteria or G418 (Geneticin®) in eukaryotes
   2620..2724    -  promoter       AmpR promoter: bla
   2819..35      +  CDS            rop (fragment) (across the origin): Rop protein, which maintains plasmids at low copy number; rop
