[The description below was written by a language model from this plasmid's Addgene catalogue record and pLannotate feature annotations shown in this document.]
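Description:
pUC57-Kan_CD156_AVR-Pib_70 is a small (about 2.8 kb) high-copy E. coli cloning plasmid that serves as a Level 0 module for Golden Gate assembly. It is built on the pUC57-Kan backbone, replicates from a ColE1/pUC-type origin, and is selected with kanamycin through an aph(3')-Ia aminoglycoside phosphotransferase gene, which the annotation places directly downstream of the bla (AmpR) promoter. Short remnants of bom, rop and lacI are also annotated; these are backbone fragments rather than functional elements.

The insert, CD156_AVR-Pib_70, is attributed to the rice blast fungus Magnaporthe oryzae (the organism name appears in the record's mutation field). Its name points to an AVR-Pib-related effector sequence, and the plasmid belongs to a clone resource of M. oryzae effectors that share sequence and structural similarities across host-specific lineages. The insert was placed at the EcoRV site within the lacZα region. Consistent with this, the feature table shows only a fragment of lacZα, separated by an unannotated gap from the lac operator, lac promoter and CAP binding site; that gap most likely holds the effector sequence, which the automated annotation did not recognise. From the size difference between backbone and full plasmid, the insert is roughly 200 bp. lacZ is listed as a selectable marker, reflecting the blue/white screening capacity of the parent vector, and M13 forward and reverse primer sites flank the insert for sequence verification.

As a Level 0 part, the plasmid is a storage and donor vector rather than an expression construct. The effector module is meant to be released by type IIS restriction and assembled with promoters, tags and terminators into higher-level transcription units. The record does not state which type IIS enzyme or overhangs are used, or whether the native signal peptide is included.
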