Addgene plasmid #121286: pUC57-Kan_CD156_AVR-Pib_70
Purpose: Level 0 Golden-Gate compatible vector
Depositing lab: Sophien Kamoun. Depositing organization: Sainsbury Laboratory, Norwich. Publication: A Clone Resource of Magnaporthe oryzae Effectors That Share Sequence and Structural Similarities Across Host-Specific Lineages. Petit-Houdenot Y, Langner T, Harant A, Win J, Kamoun S. Mol Plant Microbe Interact. 2020 Aug;33(8):1032-1035. doi: 10.1094/MPMI-03-20-0052-A. Epub 2020 Jun 22. PubMed 32460610.
Backbone
  Vector backbone: pUC57-Kan
  Backbone size w/o insert (bp): 2626
  Vector type: Golden Gate
  Selectable markers: lacZ
Growth in bacteria
  Bacterial resistance: Kanamycin, 50 μg/mL
  Growth temperature: 37°C
  Growth strain: DH5alpha
  Copy number: High Copy
Gene/Insert
  Gene/Insert name: CD156_AVR-Pib_70
  Mutation: Magnaporthe oryzae
  Cloning method: Restriction Enzyme; 5′ cloning site EcoRV (unknown if destroyed); 3′ cloning site EcoRV (unknown if destroyed)
  Sequencing primers: 5′ M13Fw; 3′ M13Rv
Terms and licenses: Academic/Nonprofit Terms; Industry Terms: Not Available to Industry
How to cite: pUC57-Kan_CD156_AVR-Pib_70 was a gift from Sophien Kamoun (Addgene plasmid # 121286 ; http://n2t.net/addgene:121286 ; RRID:Addgene_121286)
