>Addgene plasmid #121286 | pUC57-Kan_CD156_AVR-Pib_70 | depositor partial sequence | sequence record 230824 | CD156_AVR-Pib_70
TTGGTCTCTAATGACTGAAGTTACTATTTTGAAAAAAGGTGAAAGAATTGCTTGGGTTAATGTTGAACCA
GGTTCTTCTAAATCTGTTAATATTAGAGGTAAATATTTTACTGTTTCTGTTTCTGATTCTGGTGAAAAAT
CTATTTCTGGTTCTAAATATACTGTTGAATGAGCTTAGAGACCAA
