>Addgene plasmid #121286 | pUC57-Kan_CD156_AVR-Pib_70 | depositor partial sequence | sequence record 230825 | empty_vector
TCGCGCGTTTCGGTGATGACGGTGAAAACCTCTGACACATGCAGCTCCCGGAGACGGTCACAGCTTGTCT
GTAAGCGGATGCCGGGAGCAGACAAGCCCGTCAGGGCGCGTCAGCGGGTGTTGGCGGGTGTCGGGGCTGG
CTTAACTATGCGGCATCAGAGCAGATTGTACTGAGAGTGCACCATATGCGGTGTGAAATACCGCACAGAT
GCGTAAGGAGAAAATACCGCATCAGGCGCCATTCGCCATTCAGGCTGCGCAACTGTTGGGAAGGGCGATC
GGTGCGGGCCTCTTCGCTATTACGCCAGCTGGCGAAAGGGGGATGTGCTGCAAGGCGATTAAGTTGGGTA
ACGCCAGGGTTTTCCCAGTCACGACGTTGTAAAACGACGGCCAGTGAATTGACGCGTATTGGGATATCCC
AATGGCGCGCCGAGCTTGGCTCGAGCATGGTCATAGCTGTTTCCTGTGTGAAATTGTTATCCGCTCACAA
TTCCACACAACATACGAGCCGGAAGCATAAAGTGTAAAGCCTGGGGTGCCTAATGAGTGAGCTAACTCAC
ATTAATTGCGTTGCGCTCACTGCCCGCTTTCCAGTCGGGAAACCTGTCGTGCCAGCTGCATTAATGAATC
GGCCAACGCGCGGGGAGAGGCGGTTTGCGTATTGGGCGCTCTTCCGCTTCCTCGCTCACTGACTCGCTGC
GCTCGGTCGTTCGGCTGCGGCGAGCGGTATCAGCTCACTCAAAGGCGGTAATACGGTTATCCACAGAATC
AGGGGATAACGCAGGAAAGAACATGTGAGCAAAAGGCCAGCAAAAGGCCAGGAACCGTAAAAAGGCCGCG
TTGCTGGCGTTTTTCCATAGGCTCCGCCCCCCTGACGAGCATCACAAAAATCGACGCTCAAGTCAGAGGT
GGCGAAACCCGACAGGACTATAAAGATACCAGGCGTTTCCCCCTGGAAGCTCCCTCGTGCGCTCTCCTGT
TCCGACCCTGCCGCTTACCGGATACCTGTCCGCCTTTCTCCCTTCGGGAAGCGTGGCGCTTTCTCATAGC
TCACGCTGTAGGTATCTCAGTTCGGTGTAGGTCGTTCGCTCCAAGCTGGGCTGTGTGCACGAACCCCCCG
TTCAGCCCGACCGCTGCGCCTTATCCGGTAACTATCGTCTTGAGTCCAACCCGGTAAGACACGACTTATC
GCCACTGGCAGCAGCCACTGGTAACAGGATTAGCAGAGCGAGGTATGTAGGCGGTGCTACAGAGTTCTTG
AAGTGGTGGCCTAACTACGGCTACACTAGAAGAACAGTATTTGGTATCTGCGCTCTGCTGAAGCCAGTTA
CCTTCGGAAAAAGAGTTGGTAGCTCTTGATCCGGCAAACAAACCACCGCTGGTAGCGGTGGTTTTTTTGT
TTGCAAGCAGCAGATTACGCGCAGAAAAAAAGGATCTCAAGAAGATCCTTTGATCTTTTCTACGGGGTCT
GACGCTCAGTGGAACGAAAACTCACGTTAAGGGATTTTGGTCATGAGATTATCAAAAAGGATCTTCACCT
AGATCCTTTTAAATTAAAAATGAAGTTTTAAATCAATCTAAAGTATATATGAGTAAACTTGGTCTGACAG
TTAGAAAAACTCATCGAGCATCAAATGAAACTGCAATTTATTCATATCAGGATTATCAATACCATATTTT
TGAAAAAGCCGTTTCTGTAATGAAGGAGAAAACTCACCGAGGCAGTTCCATAGGATGGCAAGATCCTGGT
ATCGGTCTGCGATTCCGACTCGTCCAACATCAATACAACCTATTAATTTCCCCTCGTCAAAAATAAGGTT
ATCAAGTGAGAAATCACCATGAGTGACGACTGAATCCGGTGAGAATGGCAAAAGTTTATGCATTTCTTTC
CAGACTTGTTCAACAGGCCAGCCATTACGCTCGTCATCAAAATCACTCGCATCAACCAAACCGTTATTCA
TTCGTGATTGCGCCTGAGCGAGACGAAATACGCGATCGCTGTTAAAAGGACAATTACAAACAGGAATCGA
ATGCAACCGGCGCAGGAACACTGCCAGCGCATCAACAATATTTTCACCTGAATCAGGATATTCTTCTAAT
ACCTGGAATGCTGTTTTCCCAGGGATCGCAGTGGTGAGTAACCATGCATCATCAGGAGTACGGATAAAAT
GCTTGATGGTCGGAAGAGGCATAAATTCCGTCAGCCAGTTTAGTCTGACCATCTCATCTGTAACATCATT
GGCAACGCTACCTTTGCCATGTTTCAGAAACAACTCTGGCGCATCGGGCTTCCCATACAATCGATAGATT
GTCGCACCTGATTGCCCGACATTATCGCGAGCCCATTTATACCCATATAAATCAGCATCCATGTTGGAAT
TTAATCGCGGCCTAGAGCAAGACGTTTCCCGTTGAATATGGCTCATACTCTTCCTTTTTCAATATTATTG
AAGCATTTATCAGGGTTATTGTCTCATGAGCGGATACATATTTGAATGTATTTAGAAAAATAAACAAATA
GGGGTTCCGCGCACATTTCCCCGAAAAGTGCCACCTGACGTCTAAGAAACCATTATTATCATGACATTAA
CCTATAAAAATAGGCGTATCACGAGGCCCTTTCGTC
