>Addgene plasmid #121286 | pUC57-Kan_CD156_AVR-Pib_70 | addgene partial sequence | sequence record 238014 | M13-F20 5'-TGTAAAACGACGGCCAGT-3'
TTGGTCTCTAATGACTGAAGTTACTATTTTGAAAAAAGGTGAAAGAATTGCTTGGGTTAATGTTGAACCA
GGTTCTTCTAAATCTGTTAATATTAGAGGTAAATATTTTACTGTTTCTGTTTCTGATTCTGGTGAAAAAT
CTATTTCTGGTTCTAAATATACTGTTGAATGAGCTTAGAGACCAAGTTATCCCAATGGCGCGCCGAGCTT
GGCTCGAGCATGGTCATAGCTGTTTCCTGTGTGAAATTGTTATCCGCTCACAATTCCACACAACATACGA
GCCGGAAGCATAAAGTGTAAAGCCTGGGGTGCCTAATGAGTGAGCTAACTCACATTAATTGCGTTGCGCT
CACTGCCCGCTTTCCAGTCGGGAAACCTGTCGTGCCAGCTGCATTAATGAATCGGCCAACGCGCGGGGAG
AGGCGGTTTGCGTATTGGGCGCTCTTCCGCTTCCTCGCTCACTGACTCGCTGCGCTCGGTCGTTCGGCTG
CGGCGAGCGGTATCAGCTCACTCAAAGGCGGTAATACGGTTATCCACAGAATCAGGGGATAACGCAGGAA
AGAACATGTGAGCAAAAGGCCAGCAAAAGGCCAGGAACCGTAAAAAGGCCGCGTTGCTGGCGTTTTTCCA
TAGGCTCCGCCCCCCTGACGAGCATCACAAAAATCGACGCTCAAGTCAGAGGTGGCGAAACCCGACAGGA
CTATAAAGATACCAGGCGTTTCCCCCTGGAAGCTCCCTCGTGCGCTCTCCTGTTCCGACCCTGCCGCTTA
CCGGATACCTGTCCGCCTTTCTCCCTTCGGGAAGCGTGGCGCTTTCTCATAGCTCACGCTGT
